>Addgene plasmid #44379 | pUC-UAS1B16-TEF(136) | depositor full sequence | sequence record 60457 | pUC-UAS1B16-TEF(136) sequence 4605 bps
TCGCGCGTTTCGGTGATGACGGTGAAAACCTCTGACACATGCAGCTCCCGGAGACGGTCACAGCTTGTCT
GTAAGCGGATGCCGGGAGCAGACAAGCCCGTCAGGGCGCGTCAGCGGGTGTTGGCGGGTGTCGGGGCTGG
CTTAACTATGCGGCATCAGAGCAGATTGTACTGAGAGTGCACCATATGCGGTGTGAAATACCGCACAGAT
GCGTAAGGAGAAAATACCGCATCAGGCGCCATTCGCCATTCAGGCTGCGCAACTGTTGGGAAGGGCGATC
GGTGCGGGCCTCTTCGCTATTACGCCAGCTGGCGAAAGGGGGATGTGCTGCAAGGCGATTAAGTTGGGTA
ACGCCAGGGTTTTCCCAGTCACGACGTTGTAAAACGACGGCCAGTTTCGAAGGTACCAAGGAAGCATGCG
GTACCCGAATTCCTGAGGTGTCTCACAAGTGCCGTGCAGTCCCGCCCCCACTTGCTTCTCTTTGTGTGTA
GTGTACGTACATTATCGAGACCGTTGTTCCCGCCCACCTCGATCCGGTCTAGACTGAGGTGTCTCACAAG
TGCCGTGCAGTCCCGCCCCCACTTGCTTCTCTTTGTGTGTAGTGTACGTACATTATCGAGACCGTTGTTC
CCGCCCACCTCGATCCGGGGATCCCTGAGGTGTCTCACAAGTGCCGTGCAGTCCCGCCCCCACTTGCTTC
TCTTTGTGTGTAGTGTACGTACATTATCGAGACCGTTGTTCCCGCCCACCTCGATCCGGGTCGACCTGAG
GTGTCTCACAAGTGCCGTGCAGTCCCGCCCCCACTTGCTTCTCTTTGTGTGTAGTGTACGTACATTATCG
AGACCGTTGTTCCCGCCCACCTCGATCCGGGAGCTCCTGAGGTGTCTCACAAGTGCCGTGCAGTCCCGCC
CCCACTTGCTTCTCTTTGTGTGTAGTGTACGTACATTATCGAGACCGTTGTTCCCGCCCACCTCGATCCG
GTCTAGACTGAGGTGTCTCACAAGTGCCGTGCAGTCCCGCCCCCACTTGCTTCTCTTTGTGTGTAGTGTA
CGTACATTATCGAGACCGTTGTTCCCGCCCACCTCGATCCGGGGATCCCTGAGGTGTCTCACAAGTGCCG
TGCAGTCCCGCCCCCACTTGCTTCTCTTTGTGTGTAGTGTACGTACATTATCGAGACCGTTGTTCCCGCC
CACCTCGATCCGGGTCGACCTGAGGTGTCTCACAAGTGCCGTGCAGTCCCGCCCCCACTTGCTTCTCTTT
GTGTGTAGTGTACGTACATTATCGAGACCGTTGTTCCCGCCCACCTCGATCCGGGCATGCGGTACCCGAA
TTCCTGAGGTGTCTCACAAGTGCCGTGCAGTCCCGCCCCCACTTGCTTCTCTTTGTGTGTAGTGTACGTA
CATTATCGAGACCGTTGTTCCCGCCCACCTCGATCCGGTCTAGACTGAGGTGTCTCACAAGTGCCGTGCA
GTCCCGCCCCCACTTGCTTCTCTTTGTGTGTAGTGTACGTACATTATCGAGACCGTTGTTCCCGCCCACC
TCGATCCGGGGATCCCTGAGGTGTCTCACAAGTGCCGTGCAGTCCCGCCCCCACTTGCTTCTCTTTGTGT
GTAGTGTACGTACATTATCGAGACCGTTGTTCCCGCCCACCTCGATCCGGGTCGACCTGAGGTGTCTCAC
AAGTGCCGTGCAGTCCCGCCCCCACTTGCTTCTCTTTGTGTGTAGTGTACGTACATTATCGAGACCGTTG
TTCCCGCCCACCTCGATCCGGGAGCTCCTGAGGTGTCTCACAAGTGCCGTGCAGTCCCGCCCCCACTTGC
TTCTCTTTGTGTGTAGTGTACGTACATTATCGAGACCGTTGTTCCCGCCCACCTCGATCCGGTCTAGACT
GAGGTGTCTCACAAGTGCCGTGCAGTCCCGCCCCCACTTGCTTCTCTTTGTGTGTAGTGTACGTACATTA
TCGAGACCGTTGTTCCCGCCCACCTCGATCCGGGGATCCCTGAGGTGTCTCACAAGTGCCGTGCAGTCCC
GCCCCCACTTGCTTCTCTTTGTGTGTAGTGTACGTACATTATCGAGACCGTTGTTCCCGCCCACCTCGAT
CCGGGTCGACCTGAGGTGTCTCACAAGTGCCGTGCAGTCCCGCCCCCACTTGCTTCTCTTTGTGTGTAGT
GTACGTACATTATCGAGACCGTTGTTCCCGCCCACCTCGATCCGGGCATGCCTGCAGAAGCTTTTGTGGT
TGGGACTTTAGCCAAGGGTATAAAAGACCACCGTCCCCGAATTACCTTTCCTCTTCTTTTCTCTCTCTCC
TTGTCAACTCACACCCGAAATCGTTAAGCATTTCCTTCTGAGTATAAGAATCATTCAAAGGCGCGCCATC
ATGGTCATAGCTGTTTCCTGTGTGAAATTGTTATCCGCTCACAATTCCACACAACATACGAGCCGGAAGC
ATAAAGTGTAAAGCCTGGGGTGCCTAATGAGTGAGCTAACTCACATTAATTGCGTTGCGCTCACTGCCCG
CTTTCCAGTCGGGAAACCTGTCGTGCCAGCTGCATTAATGAATCGGCCAACGCGCGGGGAGAGGCGGTTT
GCGTATTGGGCGCTCTTCCGCTTCCTCGCTCACTGACTCGCTGCGCTCGGTCGTTCGGCTGCGGCGAGCG
GTATCAGCTCACTCAAAGGCGGTAATACGGTTATCCACAGAATCAGGGGATAACGCAGGAAAGAACATGT
GAGCAAAAGGCCAGCAAAAGGCCAGGAACCGTAAAAAGGCCGCGTTGCTGGCGTTTTTCCATAGGCTCCG
CCCCCCTGACGAGCATCACAAAAATCGACGCTCAAGTCAGAGGTGGCGAAACCCGACAGGACTATAAAGA
TACCAGGCGTTTCCCCCTGGAAGCTCCCTCGTGCGCTCTCCTGTTCCGACCCTGCCGCTTACCGGATACC
TGTCCGCCTTTCTCCCTTCGGGAAGCGTGGCGCTTTCTCATAGCTCACGCTGTAGGTATCTCAGTTCGGT
GTAGGTCGTTCGCTCCAAGCTGGGCTGTGTGCACGAACCCCCCGTTCAGCCCGACCGCTGCGCCTTATCC
GGTAACTATCGTCTTGAGTCCAACCCGGTAAGACACGACTTATCGCCACTGGCAGCAGCCACTGGTAACA
GGATTAGCAGAGCGAGGTATGTAGGCGGTGCTACAGAGTTCTTGAAGTGGTGGCCTAACTACGGCTACAC
TAGAAGGACAGTATTTGGTATCTGCGCTCTGCTGAAGCCAGTTACCTTCGGAAAAAGAGTTGGTAGCTCT
TGATCCGGCAAACAAACCACCGCTGGTAGCGGTGGTTTTTTTGTTTGCAAGCAGCAGATTACGCGCAGAA
AAAAAGGATCTCAAGAAGATCCTTTGATCTTTTCTACGGGGTCTGACGCTCAGTGGAACGAAAACTCACG
TTAAGGGATTTTGGTCATGAGATTATCAAAAAGGATCTTCACCTAGATCCTTTTAAATTAAAAATGAAGT
TTTAAATCAATCTAAAGTATATATGAGTAAACTTGGTCTGACAGTTACCAATGCTTAATCAGTGAGGCAC
CTATCTCAGCGATCTGTCTATTTCGTTCATCCATAGTTGCCTGACTCCCCGTCGTGTAGATAACTACGAT
ACGGGAGGGCTTACCATCTGGCCCCAGTGCTGCAATGATACCGCGAGACCCACGCTCACCGGCTCCAGAT
TTATCAGCAATAAACCAGCCAGCCGGAAGGGCCGAGCGCAGAAGTGGTCCTGCAACTTTATCCGCCTCCA
TCCAGTCTATTAATTGTTGCCGGGAAGCTAGAGTAAGTAGTTCGCCAGTTAATAGTTTGCGCAACGTTGT
TGCCATTGCTACAGGCATCGTGGTGTCACGCTCGTCGTTTGGTATGGCTTCATTCAGCTCCGGTTCCCAA
CGATCAAGGCGAGTTACATGATCCCCCATGTTGTGCAAAAAAGCGGTTAGCTCCTTCGGTCCTCCGATCG
TTGTCAGAAGTAAGTTGGCCGCAGTGTTATCACTCATGGTTATGGCAGCACTGCATAATTCTCTTACTGT
CATGCCATCCGTAAGATGCTTTTCTGTGACTGGTGAGTACTCAACCAAGTCATTCTGAGAATAGTGTATG
CGGCGACCGAGTTGCTCTTGCCCGGCGTCAATACGGGATAATACCGCGCCACATAGCAGAACTTTAAAAG
TGCTCATCATTGGAAAACGTTCTTCGGGGCGAAAACTCTCAAGGATCTTACCGCTGTTGAGATCCAGTTC
GATGTAACCCACTCGTGCACCCAACTGATCTTCAGCATCTTTTACTTTCACCAGCGTTTCTGGGTGAGCA
AAAACAGGAAGGCAAAATGCCGCAAAAAAGGGAATAAGGGCGACACGGAAATGTTGAATACTCATACTCT
TCCTTTTTCAATATTATTGAAGCATTTATCAGGGTTATTGTCTCATGAGCGGATACATATTTGAATGTAT
TTAGAAAAATAAACAAATAGGGGTTCCGCGCACATTTCCCCGAAAAGTGCCACCTGACGTCTAAGAAACC
ATTATTATCATGACATTAACCTATAAAAATAGGCGTATCACGAGGCCCTTTCGTC
Features (pLannotate 1.2.2; 10 found; start..end, strand, type, name):
    137..236     +  misc_feature   bom (fragment): basis of mobility region from pBR322
    242..395     -  CDS            lacZα (fragment): LacZα fragment of β-galactosidase; lacZ fragment
   2408..2424    -  protein_bind   lac operator: The lac repressor binds to the lac operator to inhibit transcription in E. coli. This inhibition can be relieved by adding lactose or isopropyl-β-D-thiogalactopyranoside (IPTG). lac repressor encoded by lacI
   2432..2462    -  promoter       lac promoter: promoter for the E. coli lac operon
   2477..2498    -  protein_bind   CAP binding site: CAP binding activates transcription in the presence of cAMP. E. coli catabolite activator protein
   2511..2603    -  CDS            lacI (fragment): lac repressor; lacI; The lac repressor binds to the lac operator to inhibit transcription in E. coli. This inhibition can be relieved by adding lactose or isopropyl-β-D-thiogalactopyranoside (IPTG).
   2786..3374    -  rep_origin     ori: high-copy-number ColE1/pMB1/pBR322/pUC origin of replication
   3545..4405    -  CDS            AmpR: β-lactamase; bla; confers resistance to ampicillin, carbenicillin, and related antibiotics
   4406..4510    -  promoter       AmpR promoter: bla
   4605..35      +  CDS            rop (fragment) (across the origin): Rop protein, which maintains plasmids at low copy number; rop
