[The description below was written by a language model from this plasmid's Addgene catalogue record and pLannotate feature annotations shown in this document.]
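Description:
pUC-UAS1B16-TEF(136) is a 4,605 bp pUC19-based cloning plasmid that serves as an E. coli storage and source vector for a synthetic hybrid promoter designed for the oleaginous yeast Yarrowia lipolytica. It is propagated as a high-copy plasmid through the ColE1/pMB1-type pUC origin and selected with ampicillin via the β-lactamase gene and its native promoter. The remaining annotated features are ordinary pUC19 remnants: the lac promoter, lac operator and CAP binding site, a truncated lacZα fragment, and short fragments matching lacI, bom and rop, none of which play a role in the payload. The plasmid carries no yeast origin, centromere or yeast selection marker, so it is not itself a Yarrowia expression vector.

The insert is the 1,982 bp UAS1B16-TEF(136) promoter, placed in the pUC19 polylinker region between BstBI and AscI sites that both remain intact, which allows the promoter to be excised as a cassette and moved into other vectors. It corresponds to the unannotated stretch between the lacZα fragment and the lac operator; the automated annotation does not recognise any part of it, so its internal structure is not shown in the feature table. The name, together with the associated work on tuning Yarrowia gene expression by a hybrid promoter approach, indicates an array of sixteen UAS1B upstream activating sequence elements fused to a 136-designated core region of the TEF promoter. No downstream coding sequence or reporter is recorded. The construct is best understood as a synthetic biology part: a strong, modular promoter to be subcloned upstream of genes of interest for expression and metabolic engineering in Y. lipolytica. M13 forward and reverse primer sites flank the insert for sequence verification.
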