Addgene plasmid #44379: pUC-UAS1B16-TEF(136)
Depositing lab: Hal Alper. Depositing organization: University of Texas at Austin. Publication: Tuning gene expression in Yarrowia lipolytica by a hybrid promoter approach. Blazeck J, Liu L, Redden H, Alper H. Appl Environ Microbiol. 2011 Nov;77(22):7905-14. doi: 10.1128/AEM.05763-11. Epub 2011 Sep 16. PubMed 21926196.
Backbone
  Vector backbone: pUC19
  Backbone size w/o insert (bp): 2623
  Total vector size (bp): 4605
  Modifications to backbone: None
  Vector type: Bacterial Expression, Synthetic Biology
Growth in bacteria
  Bacterial resistance: Ampicillin, 100 μg/mL
  Growth temperature: 37°C
  Growth strain: DH10B
  Copy number: High Copy
Gene/Insert
  Gene/Insert name: UAS1B16-TEF(136) promoter
  Species: Yarrowia lipolytica
  Insert size (bp): 1982
  Mutation: N/A
  Promoter: UAS1B16-TEF(136)
  Cloning method: Restriction Enzyme; 5′ cloning site BstBI (not destroyed); 3′ cloning site AscI (not destroyed)
  Sequencing primers: 5′ m13_forward20_primer; 3′ m13_reverse_primer
Terms and licenses: Academic/Nonprofit Terms; Industry Terms: Not Available to Industry
How to cite: pUC-UAS1B16-TEF(136) was a gift from Hal Alper (Addgene plasmid # 44379)
