>Addgene plasmid #44379 | pUC-UAS1B16-TEF(136) | addgene partial sequence | sequence record 62657 | M13_pUC_rev
AATGATTCTTATACTCAGAAGGAAATGCTTAACGATTTCGGGTGTGAGTTGACAAGGAGAGAGAGAAAAG
AAGAGGAAAGGTAATTCGGGGACGGTGGTCTTTTATACCCTTGGCTAAAGTCCCAACCACAAAAGCTTCT
GCAGGCATGCCCGGATCGAGGTGGGCGGGAACAACGGTCTCGATAATGTACGTACACTACACACAAAGAG
AAGCAAGTGGGGGCGGGACTGCACGGCACTTGTGAGACACCTCAGGTCGACCCGGATCGAGGTGGGCGGG
AACAACGGTCTCGATAATGTACGTACACTACACACAAAGAGAAGCAAGTGGGGGCGGGACTGCACGGCAC
TTGTGAGACACCTCAGGGATCCCCGGATCGAGGTGGGCGGGAACAACGGTCTCGATAATGTACGTACACT
ACACACAAAGAGAAGCAAGTGGGGGCGGGACTGCACGGCACTTGTGAGACACCTCAGTCTAGACCGGATC
GAGGTGGGCGGGAACAACGGTCTCGATAATGTACGTACACTACACACAAAGAGAAGCAAGTGGGGGCGGG
ACTGCACGGCACTTGTGAGACACCTCAGGAGCTCCCGGATCGAGGTGGGCGGGAACAACGGTCTCGATAA
TGTACGTACACTACACACAAAGAGAAGCAAGTGGGGGCGGGACTGCACGGCACTTGTGAGACACCTCAGG
TCGACCCGGATCGAGGTGGGCGGGAAC
